Addgene plasmid #158167: p663-UBC-miniTurbo-V5-CAMK1D_IDG-K
Purpose: Gateway destination clone of CAMK1D (human) tagged with N-terminal miniTurbo-V5 for generating protein-proximity networks using proximity-dependent biotinylation proteomics
Depositing lab: Ben Major. Depositing organization: Washington University in Saint Louis.
Backbone
  Vector backbone: pDest663
  Backbone manufacturer: PEL
  Backbone size w/o insert (bp): 9019
  Vector type: Mammalian Expression, Lentiviral ; Gateway Destination
  Selectable markers: Puromycin
Growth in bacteria
  Bacterial resistance: Ampicillin, 100 μg/mL
  Growth temperature: 30°C
  Growth strain: DH10B
  Copy number: Low Copy
Gene/Insert
  Gene/Insert name: miniTurbo-V5-CAMK1D (alt name: CAMK1D)
  Species: H. sapiens (human)
  Entrez Gene: CAMK1D (a.k.a. CKLiK, CaM-K1, CaMKID)
  Promoter: Ubiquitin
  Tag / fusion protein: miniTurbo-V5 (N terminal on insert)
  Cloning method: Gateway Cloning
  Sequencing primers: 5′ GCCCGAAGGAATAGAAGAAGAA; 3′ CATAGCGTAAAAGGAGCAACA
Terms and licenses: Academic/Nonprofit Terms; Industry Terms: Not Available to Industry
Depositor comments: These plasmids were generated as part of the Illuminating the Druggable Genome (IDG) program sponsored by the NIH Common Fund. The goal of this program is to identify, gather, and distribute information and resources for proteins that currently are not well-studied yet belong to commonly drug-targeted protein families: protein kinases, non-olfactory G-protein coupled receptors (GPCRs), and ion channels. The IDG program is designed to develop fundamental research tools for understudied proteins, elucidate their function, and disseminate the IDG-related resources and data to the greater scientific community. These lentiviral gateway destination plasmids were generated, as part of the Kinase-Data and Resource Generating Center (DRGC), using the single fragment or multisite gateway cloning technology. They were used for generating proteomics-based protein-interaction and protein-proximity networks that can be accessed through the kinase-DRGC website https://darkkinome.org/. Each plasmid has either an N- or C-terminal fusion protein (Flag/ V5/V5-miniTurbo/V5-TurboID/miniTurbo-V5/TurboID-V5) tagged understudied kinase driven under either a CMV or Ubiquitin (UBC) promoter. All inserts in the pENTR plasmids used to generate the deposited destination plasmids were end-sequenced and insert size validated prior to multi-site gateway cloning. The combined insert size of the single fragment or three fragment destination plasmids were confirmed by restriction digestion (BsrGI, and EcoRV for pDest667; BsrGI, EcoRV, and BstZ17I for pDest663; and BsrGI for pHAGE) and all plasmids were partially sequenced to ensure in-frame ORFs and fusion tags.
How to cite: p663-UBC-miniTurbo-V5-CAMK1D_IDG-K was a gift from Ben Major (Addgene plasmid # 158167 ; http://n2t.net/addgene:158167 ; RRID:Addgene_158167)
