[The description below was written by a language model from this plasmid's Addgene catalogue record, the feature table of its GenBank file and pLannotate feature annotations shown in this document.]
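Description:
p663-UBC-miniTurbo-V5-CAMK1D_IDG-K is a lentiviral mammalian expression plasmid of about 10.6 kb, built on the pDest663 backbone by multisite Gateway recombination. It is maintained in E. coli through a ColE1/pUC-type origin and ampicillin resistance (bla). The feature annotation calls this origin high-copy, but the catalogue entry lists the plasmid as low copy. An f1 origin, an SV40 origin, and flanking T3/T7 promoters and M13 primer sites are also carried on the backbone. The viral portion is an HIV-1-derived, self-inactivating transfer cassette. An RSV promoter, detected in the sequenced record, sits ahead of a truncated 5' LTR, followed by the Psi packaging signal, RRE for Rev-dependent export, and cPPT/CTS. The cassette ends in a U3-deleted 3' LTR followed by an SV40 polyadenylation signal.

Between the LTRs, the human ubiquitin C promoter (flanked by attB4 and attB5 recombination scars) drives a single fusion open reading frame. This begins with a Kozak sequence and start codon, then miniTurbo, a truncated engineered E. coli biotin ligase, followed by a short spacer, a V5 epitope, the attB1 scar, and human CAMK1D, a calcium/calmodulin-dependent protein kinase. The depositor's annotation notes one silent nucleotide change in the kinase coding sequence. The fusion is followed by attB2 and a WPRE, which enhances transcript expression. A separate mouse PGK promoter drives puromycin N-acetyltransferase for selecting transduced cells.

The construct was made under the Illuminating the Druggable Genome programme for understudied kinases. It is intended for stable expression of the biotin ligase-tagged kinase, so that neighbouring proteins are biotinylated and identified by proteomics to build protein-proximity networks. The V5 tag allows detection of the fusion.
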