LOCUS       Exported 10616 bp ds-DNA circular SYN 10-MAR-2020
DEFINITION  synthetic circular DNA
ACCESSION   .
VERSION     .
KEYWORDS    .
SOURCE      synthetic DNA construct
  ORGANISM  recombinant plasmid
REFERENCE   1 (bases 1 to 10616)
  AUTHORS   Dhaval Bhatt
  TITLE     Direct Submission
  JOURNAL   Exported Tuesday, Jul 14, 2020 from SnapGene Viewer 5.0.8
            https://www.snapgene.com
FEATURES             Location/Qualifiers
     source          1..10616
                     /organism="recombinant plasmid"
                     /mol_type="other DNA"
     promoter        27..131
                     /gene="bla"
                     /label=AmpR promoter
     CDS             132..992
                     /codon_start=1
                     /gene="bla"
                     /product="beta-lactamase"
                     /label=AmpR
                     /note="confers resistance to ampicillin, carbenicillin, and
                     related antibiotics"
                     /translation="MSIQHFRVALIPFFAAFCLPVFAHPETLVKVKDAEDQLGARVGYI
                     ELDLNSGKILESFRPEERFPMMSTFKVLLCGAVLSRIDAGQEQLGRRIHYSQNDLVEYS
                     PVTEKHLTDGMTVRELCSAAITMSDNTAANLLLTTIGGPKELTAFLHNMGDHVTRLDRW
                     EPELNEAIPNDERDTTMPVAMATTLRKLLTGELLTLASRQQLIDWMEADKVAGPLLRSA
                     LPAGWFIADKSGAGERGSRGIIAALGPDGKPSRIVVIYTTGSQATMDERNRQIAEIGAS
                     LIKHW"
     rep_origin      1163..1751
                     /direction=RIGHT
                     /label=ori
                     /note="high-copy-number ColE1/pMB1/pBR322/pUC origin of
                     replication"
     protein_bind    2039..2060
                     /label=CAP binding site
                     /bound_moiety="E. coli catabolite activator protein"
                     /note="CAP binding activates transcription in the presence
                     of cAMP."
     promoter        2075..2105
                     /label=lac promoter
                     /note="promoter for the E. coli lac operon"
     protein_bind    2113..2129
                     /label=lac operator
                     /bound_moiety="lac repressor encoded by lacI"
                     /note="The lac repressor binds to the lac operator to
                     inhibit transcription in E. coli. This inhibition can be
                     relieved by adding lactose or
                     isopropyl-beta-D-thiogalactopyranoside (IPTG)."
     primer_bind     2137..2153
                     /label=M13 rev
                     /note="common sequencing primer, one of multiple similar
                     variants"
     promoter        2174..2192
                     /label=T3 promoter
                     /note="promoter for bacteriophage T3 RNA polymerase"
     LTR             2448..2628
                     /label=5' LTR (truncated)
                     /note="truncated 5' long terminal repeat (LTR) from HIV-1"
     misc_feature    2672..2797
                     /label=HIV-1 Psi
                     /note="packaging signal of human immunodeficiency virus
                     type 1"
     misc_feature    3290..3523
                     /label=RRE
                     /note="The Rev response element (RRE) of HIV-1 allows for
                     Rev-dependent mRNA export from the nucleus to the
                     cytoplasm."
     misc_feature    4018..4134
                     /label=cPPT/CTS
                     /note="central polypurine tract and central termination
                     sequence of HIV-1"
     protein_bind    4168..4188
                     /gene="mutant version of attB"
                     /label=attB4
                     /bound_moiety="BP Clonase(TM)"
                     /note="core recombination site for the Gateway(R) BP
                     reaction"
     promoter        4188..5399
                     /label=UbC promoter
                     /note="human ubiquitin C promoter"
     protein_bind    complement(5403..5423)
                     /gene="mutant version of attB"
                     /label=attB5
                     /bound_moiety="BP Clonase(TM)"
                     /note="core recombination site for the Gateway(R) BP
                     reaction"
     misc_feature    5424..5433
                     /label=Kozak seq
     CDS             5430..5432
                     /codon_start=1
                     /label=Start site
                     /translation="M"
     CDS             5436..6206
                     /codon_start=1
                     /label=miniTurbo
                     /translation="IPLLNAKQILGQLDGGSVAVLPVVDSTNQYLLDRIGELKSGDACI
                     AEYQQAGRGSRGRKWFSPFGANLYLSMFWRLKRGPAAIGLGPVIGIVMAEALRKLGADK
                     VRVKWPNDLYLQDRKLAGILVELAGITGDAAQIVIGAGINVAMRRVEESVVNQGWITLQ
                     EAGINLDRNTLAAMLIRELRAALELFEQEGLAPYLSRWEKLDNFINRPVKLIIGDKEIF
                     GISRGIDKQGALLLEQDGVIKPWMGGEISLRSAEK"
     CDS             6207..6212
                     /codon_start=1
                     /label=Gap Seq
                     /translation="AS"
     CDS             6213..6254
                     /codon_start=1
                     /product="epitope tag from simian virus 5"
                     /label=V5 tag
                     /translation="GKPIPNPLLGLDST"
     primer_bind     6255..6300
                     /label=attB Insert.FOR
     protein_bind    6255..6279
                     /gene="mutant version of attB"
                     /label=attB1
                     /bound_moiety="BP Clonase(TM)"
                     /note="recombination site for the Gateway(R) BP reaction"
     misc_feature    6262
                     /label=BsrGI-dual Cutsite
                     /note="For cutting in the insert flanking attB, L, P sites
                     (and the cddB gene)"
     CDS             6285..7442
                     /codon_start=1
                     /label=DK009. CAMK1D (CCDS7091.1)
                     /translation="MARENGESSSSWKKQAEDIKKIFEFKETLGTGAFSEVVLAEEKAT
                     GKLFAVKCIPKKALKGKESSIENEIAVLRKIKHENIVALEDIYESPNHLYLVMQLVSGG
                     ELFDRIVEKGFYTEKDASTLIRQVLDAVYYLHRMGIVHRDLKPENLLYYSQDEESKIMI
                     SDFGLSKMEGKGDVMSTACGTPGYVAPEVLAQKPYSKAVDCWSIGVIAYILLCGYPPFY
                     DENDSKLFEQILKAEYEFDSPYWDDISDSAKDFIRNLMEKDPNKRYTCEQAARHPWIAG
                     DTALNKNIHESVSAQIRKNFAKSKWRQAFNATAVVRHMRKLHLGSSLDSSNASVSSSLS
                     LASQKDCLAPSTLCSFISSSSGVSGVGAERRPRPTTVTAVHSGSK"
     misc_feature    7230..7232
                     /label=Silent V316>V mutation
                     /note="C948>G mutation"
     primer_bind     complement(7421..7465)
                     /label=attB Insert.REV
     protein_bind    complement(7444..7468)
                     /gene="mutant version of attB"
                     /label=attB2
                     /bound_moiety="BP Clonase(TM)"
                     /note="recombination site for the Gateway(R) BP reaction"
     misc_feature    7456..7461
                     /label=BsrGI-dual Cutsite
                     /note="For cutting in the insert flanking attB, L, P sites
                     (and the cddB gene)"
     misc_feature    7498..8086
                     /label=WPRE
                     /note="woodchuck hepatitis virus posttranscriptional
                     regulatory element"
     primer_bind     complement(7551..7571)
                     /label=wPRE-R SeqRevPrimer
     CDS             complement(7969..7980)
                     /codon_start=1
                     /product="Factor Xa recognition and cleavage site"
                     /label=Factor Xa site
                     /translation="IEGR"
     promoter        8100..8599
                     /label=PGK promoter
                     /note="mouse phosphoglycerate kinase 1 promoter"
     CDS             8620..9219
                     /codon_start=1
                     /gene="pac from Streptomyces alboniger"
                     /product="puromycin N-acetyltransferase"
                     /label=PuroR
                     /note="confers resistance to puromycin"
                     /translation="MTEYKPTVRLATRDDVPRAVRTLAAAFADYPATRHTVDPDRHIER
                     VTELQELFLTRVGLDIGKVWVADDGAAVAVWTTPESVEAGAVFAEIGPRMAELSGSRLA
                     AQQQMEGLLAPHRPKEPAWFLATVGVSPDHQGKGLGSAVVLPGVEAAERAGVPAFLETS
                     APRNLPFYERLGFTVTADVEVPEGPRTWCMTRKPGA"
     LTR             9357..9590
                     /label=3' LTR (Delta-U3)
                     /note="self-inactivating 3' long terminal repeat (LTR) from
                     HIV-1"
     polyA_signal    9662..9783
                     /label=SV40 poly(A) signal
                     /note="SV40 polyadenylation signal"
     rep_origin      9802..9937
                     /label=SV40 ori
                     /note="SV40 origin of replication"
     promoter        complement(9970..9988)
                     /label=T7 promoter
                     /note="promoter for bacteriophage T7 RNA polymerase"
     primer_bind     complement(9998..10014)
                     /label=M13 fwd
                     /note="common sequencing primer, one of multiple similar
                     variants"
     primer_bind     complement(10007..10029)
                     /label=SeqFwd250s Primer
     rep_origin      10159..10614
                     /direction=RIGHT
                     /label=f1 ori
                     /note="f1 bacteriophage origin of replication; arrow
                     indicates direction of (+) strand synthesis"
ORIGIN
        1 caggtggcac ttttcgggga aatgtgcgcg gaacccctat ttgtttattt ttctaaatac
       61 attcaaatat gtatccgctc atgagacaat aaccctgata aatgcttcaa taatattgaa
      121 aaaggaagag tatgagtatt caacatttcc gtgtcgccct tattcccttt tttgcggcat
      181 tttgccttcc tgtttttgct cacccagaaa cgctggtgaa agtaaaagat gctgaagatc
      241 agttgggtgc acgagtgggt tacatcgaac tggatctcaa cagcggtaag atccttgaga
      301 gttttcgccc cgaagaacgt tttccaatga tgagcacttt taaagttctg ctatgtggcg
      361 cggtattatc ccgtattgac gccgggcaag agcaactcgg tcgccgcata cactattctc
      421 agaatgactt ggttgagtac tcaccagtca cagaaaagca tcttacggat ggcatgacag
      481 taagagaatt atgcagtgct gccataacca tgagtgataa cactgcggcc aacttacttc
      541 tgacaacgat cggaggaccg aaggagctaa ccgctttttt gcacaacatg ggggatcatg
      601 taactcgcct tgatcgttgg gaaccggagc tgaatgaagc cataccaaac gacgagcgtg
      661 acaccacgat gcctgtagca atggcaacaa cgttgcgcaa actattaact ggcgaactac
      721 ttactctagc ttcccggcaa caattaatag actggatgga ggcggataaa gttgcaggac
      781 cacttctgcg ctcggccctt ccggctggct ggtttattgc tgataaatct ggagccggtg
      841 agcgtgggtc tcgcggtatc attgcagcac tggggccaga tggtaagccc tcccgtatcg
      901 tagttatcta cacgacgggg agtcaggcaa ctatggatga acgaaataga cagatcgctg
      961 agataggtgc ctcactgatt aagcattggt aactgtcaga ccaagtttac tcatatatac
     1021 tttagattga tttaaaactt catttttaat ttaaaaggat ctaggtgaag atcctttttg
     1081 ataatctcat gaccaaaatc ccttaacgtg agttttcgtt ccactgagcg tcagaccccg
     1141 tagaaaagat caaaggatct tcttgagatc ctttttttct gcgcgtaatc tgctgcttgc
     1201 aaacaaaaaa accaccgcta ccagcggtgg tttgtttgcc ggatcaagag ctaccaactc
     1261 tttttccgaa ggtaactggc ttcagcagag cgcagatacc aaatactgtc cttctagtgt
     1321 agccgtagtt aggccaccac ttcaagaact ctgtagcacc gcctacatac ctcgctctgc
     1381 taatcctgtt accagtggct gctgccagtg gcgataagtc gtgtcttacc gggttggact
     1441 caagacgata gttaccggat aaggcgcagc ggtcgggctg aacggggggt tcgtgcacac
     1501 agcccagctt ggagcgaacg acctacaccg aactgagata cctacagcgt gagctatgag
     1561 aaagcgccac gcttcccgaa gggagaaagg cggacaggta tccggtaagc ggcagggtcg
     1621 gaacaggaga gcgcacgagg gagcttccag ggggaaacgc ctggtatctt tatagtcctg
     1681 tcgggtttcg ccacctctga cttgagcgtc gatttttgtg atgctcgtca ggggggcgga
     1741 gcctatggaa aaacgccagc aacgcggcct ttttacggtt cctggccttt tgctggcctt
     1801 ttgctcacat gttctttcct gcgttatccc ctgattctgt ggataaccgt attaccgcct
     1861 ttgagtgagc tgataccgct cgccgcagcc gaacgaccga gcgcagcgag tcagtgagcg
     1921 aggaagcgga agagcgccca atacgcaaac cgcctctccc cgcgcgttgg ccgattcatt
     1981 aatgcagctg gcacgacagg tttcccgact ggaaagcggg cagtgagcgc aacgcaatta
     2041 atgtgagtta gctcactcat taggcacccc aggctttaca ctttatgctt ccggctcgta
     2101 tgttgtgtgg aattgtgagc ggataacaat ttcacacagg aaacagctat gaccatgatt
     2161 acgccaagcg cgcaattaac cctcactaaa gggaacaaaa gctggagctg caagcttaat
     2221 gtagtcttat gcaatactct tgtagtcttg caacatggta acgatgagtt agcaacatgc
     2281 cttacaagga gagaaaaagc accgtgcatg ccgattggtg gaagtaaggt ggtacgatcg
     2341 tgccttatta ggaaggcaac agacgggtct gacatggatt ggacgaacca ctgaattgcc
     2401 gcattgcaga gatattgtat ttaagtgcct agctcgatac aataaacggg tctctctggt
     2461 tagaccagat ctgagcctgg gagctctctg gctaactagg gaacccactg cttaagcctc
     2521 aataaagctt gccttgagtg cttcaagtag tgtgtgcccg tctgttgtgt gactctggta
     2581 actagagatc cctcagaccc ttttagtcag tgtggaaaat ctctagcagt ggcgcccgaa
     2641 cagggacctg aaagcgaaag ggaaaccaga gctctctcga cgcaggactc ggcttgctga
     2701 agcgcgcacg gcaagaggcg aggggcggcg actggtgagt acgccaaaaa ttttgactag
     2761 cggaggctag aaggagagag atgggtgcga gagcgtcagt attaagcggg ggagaattag
     2821 atcgcgatgg gaaaaaattc ggttaaggcc agggggaaag aaaaaatata aattaaaaca
     2881 tatagtatgg gcaagcaggg agctagaacg attcgcagtt aatcctggcc tgttagaaac
     2941 atcagaaggc tgtagacaaa tactgggaca gctacaacca tcccttcaga caggatcaga
     3001 agaacttaga tcattatata atacagtagc aaccctctat tgtgtgcatc aaaggataga
     3061 gataaaagac accaaggaag ctttagacaa gatagaggaa gagcaaaaca aaagtaagac
     3121 caccgcacag caagcggccg ctgatcttca gacctggagg aggagatatg agggacaatt
     3181 ggagaagtga attatataaa tataaagtag taaaaattga accattagga gtagcaccca
     3241 ccaaggcaaa gagaagagtg gtgcagagag aaaaaagagc agtgggaata ggagctttgt
     3301 tccttgggtt cttgggagca gcaggaagca ctatgggcgc agcctcaatg acgctgacgg
     3361 tacaggccag acaattattg tctggtatag tgcagcagca gaacaatttg ctgagggcta
     3421 ttgaggcgca acagcatctg ttgcaactca cagtctgggg catcaagcag ctccaggcaa
     3481 gaatcctggc tgtggaaaga tacctaaagg atcaacagct cctggggatt tggggttgct
     3541 ctggaaaact catttgcacc actgctgtgc cttggaatgc tagttggagt aataaatctc
     3601 tggaacagat tggaatcaca cgacctggat ggagtgggac agagaaatta acaattacac
     3661 aagcttaata cactccttaa ttgaagaatc gcaaaaccag caagaaaaga atgaacaaga
     3721 attattggaa ttagataaat gggcaagttt gtggaattgg tttaacataa caaattggct
     3781 gtggtatata aaattattca taatgatagt aggaggcttg gtaggtttaa gaatagtttt
     3841 tgctgtactt tctatagtga atagagttag gcagggatat tcaccattat cgtttcagac
     3901 ccacctccca accccgaggg gacccgacag gcccgaagga atagaagaag aaggtggaga
     3961 gagagacaga gacagatcca ttcgattagt gaacggatct cgacggtatc ggttaacttt
     4021 taaaagaaaa ggggggattg gggggtacag tgcaggggaa agaatagtag acataatagc
     4081 aacagacata caaactaaag aattacaaaa caaattacaa aaattcaaaa ttttatcgtc
     4141 cagtgtggtg gaattctgca gatatcacaa ctttgtatag aaaagttggc ctccgcgccg
     4201 ggttttggcg cctcccgcgg gcgcccccct cctcacggcg agcgctgcca cgtcagacga
     4261 agggcgcagc gagcgtcctg atccttccgc ccggacgctc aggacagcgg cccgctgctc
     4321 ataagactcg gccttagaac cccagtatca gcagaaggac attttaggac gggacttggg
     4381 tgactctagg gcactggttt tctttccaga gagcggaaca ggcgaggaaa agtagtccct
     4441 tctcggcgat tctgcggagg gatctccgtg gggcggtgaa cgccgatgat tatataagga
     4501 cgcgccgggt gtggcacagc tagttccgtc gcagccggga tttgggtcgc ggttcttgtt
     4561 tgtggatcgc tgtgatcgtc acttggtgag tagcgggctg ctgggctggc cggggctttc
     4621 gtggccgccg ggccgctcgg tgggacggaa gcgtgtggag agaccgccaa gggctgtagt
     4681 ctgggtccgc gagcaaggtt gccctgaact gggggttggg gggagcgcag caaaatggcg
     4741 gctgttcccg agtcttgaat ggaagacgct tgtgaggcgg gctgtgaggt cgttgaaaca
     4801 aggtgggggg catggtgggc ggcaagaacc caaggtcttg aggccttcgc taatgcggga
     4861 aagctcttat tcgggtgaga tgggctgggg caccatctgg ggaccctgac gtgaagtttg
     4921 tcactgactg gagaactcgg tttgtcgtct gttgcggggg cggcagttat ggcggtgccg
     4981 ttgggcagtg cacccgtacc tttgggagcg cgcgccctcg tcgtgtcgtg acgtcacccg
     5041 ttctgttggc ttataatgca gggtggggcc acctgccggt aggtgtgcgg taggcttttc
     5101 tccgtcgcag gacgcagggt tcgggcctag ggtaggctct cctgaatcga caggcgccgg
     5161 acctctggtg aggggaggga taagtgaggc gtcagtttct ttggtcggtt ttatgtacct
     5221 atcttcttaa gtagctgaag ctccggtttt gaactatgcg ctcggggttg gcgagtgtgt
     5281 tttgtgaagt tttttaggca ccttttgaaa tgtaatcatt tgggtcaata tgtaattttc
     5341 agtgttagac tagtaaattg tccgctaaat tctggccgtt tttggctttt ttgttagacg
     5401 gccaactttt gtatacaaag tgggccacca tgggaatccc gctgctgaac gctaaacaga
     5461 ttctgggaca gctggacggc gggagcgtgg cagtcctgcc tgtggtcgac tccaccaatc
     5521 agtacctgct ggatcgaatc ggcgagctga agagtgggga tgcttgcatt gcagaatatc
     5581 agcaggcagg gagaggaagc agagggagga aatggttctc tccttttgga gctaacctgt
     5641 acctgagtat gttttggcgc ctgaagcggg gaccagcagc aatcggcctg ggcccggtca
     5701 tcggaattgt catggcagaa gcgctgcgaa agctgggagc agacaaggtg cgagtcaaat
     5761 ggcccaatga cctgtatctg caggatagaa agctggcagg catcctggtg gagctggccg
     5821 gaataacagg cgatgctgca cagatcgtca ttggcgccgg gattaacgtg gctatgaggc
     5881 gcgtggagga aagcgtggtc aatcagggct ggatcacact gcaggaagca gggattaacc
     5941 tggacaggaa tactctggcc gctatgctga tccgagagct gcgggcagcc ctggaactgt
     6001 tcgagcagga aggcctggct ccatatctgt cacggtggga gaagctggat aacttcatca
     6061 atagacccgt gaagctgatc attggggaca aagagatttt cgggattagc cgggggattg
     6121 ataaacaggg agccctgctg ctggaacagg acggagttat caaaccctgg atgggcggag
     6181 aaatcagtct gcggtctgcc gaaaaggcta gcggcaagcc catccccaac cccctgctgg
     6241 gcctggacag caccacaact ttgtacaaaa aagcaggctc caccatggcc cgggagaacg
     6301 gcgagagcag ctcctcctgg aaaaagcaag ctgaagacat caagaagatc ttcgagttca
     6361 aagagaccct cggaaccggg gccttttccg aagtggtttt agctgaagag aaggcaactg
     6421 gcaagctctt tgctgtgaag tgtatcccta agaaggcgct gaagggcaag gaaagcagca
     6481 tagagaatga gatagccgtc ctgagaaaga ttaagcatga aaatattgtt gccctggaag
     6541 acatttatga aagcccaaat cacctgtact tggtcatgca gctggtgtcc ggtggagagc
     6601 tgtttgaccg gatagtggag aaggggtttt atacagagaa ggatgccagc actctgatcc
     6661 gccaagtctt ggacgccgtg tactatctcc acagaatggg catcgtccac agagacctca
     6721 agcccgaaaa tctcttgtac tacagtcaag atgaggagtc caaaataatg atcagtgact
     6781 ttggattgtc aaaaatggag ggcaaaggag atgtgatgtc cactgcctgt ggaactccag
     6841 gctatgtcgc tcctgaagtc ctcgcccaga aaccttacag caaagccgtt gactgctggt
     6901 ccatcggagt gattgcctac atcttgctct gcggctaccc tcctttttat gatgaaaatg
     6961 actccaagct ctttgagcag atcctcaagg cggaatatga gtttgactct ccctactggg
     7021 atgacatctc cgactctgca aaagacttca ttcggaacct gatggagaag gacccgaata
     7081 aaagatacac gtgtgagcag gcagctcggc acccatggat cgctggtgac acagccctca
     7141 acaaaaacat ccacgagtcc gtcagcgccc agatccggaa aaactttgcc aagagcaaat
     7201 ggagacaagc atttaatgcc acggccgtcg tcagacatat gagaaaacta cacctcggca
     7261 gcagcctgga cagttcaaat gcaagtgttt cgagcagcct cagtttggcc agccaaaaag
     7321 actgtctggc accttccacg ctctgtagtt tcatttcttc ttcgtcgggg gtctcaggag
     7381 ttggagccga gcggagaccc aggcccacca ctgtgacggc agtgcactct ggaagcaagt
     7441 aggacccagc tttcttgtac aaagttgtga tatccagcac agtggcggcc gctcgacaat
     7501 caacctctgg attacaaaat ttgtgaaaga ttgactggta ttcttaacta tgttgctcct
     7561 tttacgctat gtggatacgc tgctttaatg cctttgtatc atgctattgc ttcccgtatg
     7621 gctttcattt tctcctcctt gtataaatcc tggttgctgt ctctttatga ggagttgtgg
     7681 cccgttgtca ggcaacgtgg cgtggtgtgc actgtgtttg ctgacgcaac ccccactggt
     7741 tggggcattg ccaccacctg tcagctcctt tccgggactt tcgctttccc cctccctatt
     7801 gccacggcgg aactcatcgc cgcctgcctt gcccgctgct ggacaggggc tcggctgttg
     7861 ggcactgaca attccgtggt gttgtcgggg aagctgacgt cctttccatg gctgctcgcc
     7921 tgtgttgcca cctggattct gcgcgggacg tccttctgct acgtcccttc ggccctcaat
     7981 ccagcggacc ttccttcccg cggcctgctg ccggctctgc ggcctcttcc gcgtcttcgc
     8041 cttcgccctc agacgagtcg gatctccctt tgggccgcct ccccgcctgg aattctaccg
     8101 ggtaggggag gcgcttttcc caaggcagtc tggagcatgc gctttagcag ccccgctggg
     8161 cacttggcgc tacacaagtg gcctctggcc tcgcacacat tccacatcca ccggtaggcg
     8221 ccaaccggct ccgttctttg gtggcccctt cgcgccacct tctactcctc ccctagtcag
     8281 gaagttcccc cccgccccgc agctcgcgtc gtgcaggacg tgacaaatgg aagtagcacg
     8341 tctcactagt ctcgtgcaga tggacagcac cgctgagcaa tggaagcggg taggcctttg
     8401 gggcagcggc caatagcagc tttgctcctt cgctttctgg gctcagaggc tgggaagggg
     8461 tgggtccggg ggcgggctca ggggcgggct caggggcggg gcgggcgccc gaaggtcctc
     8521 cggaggcccg gcattctgca cgcttcaaaa gcgcacgtct gccgcgctgt tctcctcttc
     8581 ctcatctccg ggcctttcga cctgcagccc aagcttacca tgaccgagta caagcccacg
     8641 gtgcgcctcg ccacccgcga cgacgtcccc agggccgtac gcaccctcgc cgccgcgttc
     8701 gccgactacc ccgccacgcg ccacaccgtc gatccggacc gccacatcga gcgggtcacc
     8761 gagctgcaag aactcttcct cacgcgcgtc gggctcgaca tcggcaaggt gtgggtcgcg
     8821 gacgacggcg ccgcggtggc ggtctggacc acgccggaga gcgtcgaagc gggggcggtg
     8881 ttcgccgaga tcggcccgcg catggccgag ttgagcggtt cccggctggc cgcgcagcaa
     8941 cagatggaag gcctcctggc gccgcaccgg cccaaggagc ccgcgtggtt cctggccacc
     9001 gtcggcgtct cgcccgacca ccagggcaag ggtctgggca gcgccgtcgt gctccccgga
     9061 gtggaggcgg ccgagcgcgc cggggtgccc gccttcctgg agacctccgc gccccgcaac
     9121 ctccccttct acgagcggct cggcttcacc gtcaccgccg acgtcgaggt gcccgaagga
     9181 ccgcgcacct ggtgcatgac ccgcaagccc ggtgcctgac gcccgcccca cgacccgcag
     9241 cgcccgaccg aaaggagcgc acgaccccat gcatctcgag ggcccggtac ctttaagacc
     9301 aatgacttac aaggcagctg tagatcttag ccacttttta aaagaaaagg ggggactgga
     9361 agggctagct cactcccaac gaagacaaga tctgcttttt gcttgtactg ggtctctctg
     9421 gttagaccag atctgagcct gggagctctc tggctgccta gggaacccac tgcttaagcc
     9481 tcaataaagc ttgccttgag tgcttcaagt agtgtgtgcc cgtctgttgt gtgactctgg
     9541 taactagaga tccctcagac ccttttagtc agtgtggaaa atctctagca gtagtagttc
     9601 atgtcatctt attattcagt atttataact tgcaaagaaa tgaatatcag agagtgagag
     9661 gaacttgttt attgcagctt ataatggtta caaataaagc aatagcatca caaatttcac
     9721 aaataaagca tttttttcac tgcattctag ttgtggtttg tccaaactca tcaatgtatc
     9781 ttatcatgtc tggctctagc tatcccgccc ctaactccgc ccagttccgc ccattctccg
     9841 ccccatggct gactaatttt ttttatttat gcagaggccg aggccgcctc ggcctctgag
     9901 ctattccaga agtagtgagg aggctttttt ggaggcctag gcttttgcgt cgagacgtac
     9961 ccaattcgcc ctatagtgag tcgtattacg cgcgctcact ggccgtcgtt ttacaacgtc
    10021 gtgactggga aaaccctggc gttacccaac ttaatcgcct tgcagcacat ccccctttcg
    10081 ccagctggcg taatagcgaa gaggcccgca ccgatcgccc ttcccaacag ttgcgcagcc
    10141 tgaatggcga atggcgcgnn nnnnnnnnnn nnnnnnnnnn nnnnnnnnnn nnnnnnnnnn
    10201 nnnnnnnnnn nnnnnnnnnn nnnnnnnnnn nnnnnnnnnn nnnnnnnnnn nnnnnnnnnn
    10261 nnnnnnnnnn nnnnnnnnnn nncnnnnnnn nnnnnnnnnn nnnnnnnnnn nnnnnnnnnn
    10321 nnnnnnnnnn nnnnnnnnnn nnnnnnnnnn nnnnnnnnnn nnnnnnnnnn nnnnannnnn
    10381 nnnnnnnnnn nnnnnnnnnn nnnnnnnnnn nnnnnnnnnn nnnncctttg acgttggagt
    10441 ccacgttctt taatagtgga ctcttgttcc aaactggaac aacactcaac cctatctcgg
    10501 tctattcttt tgatttataa gggattttgc cgatttcggc ctattggtta aaaaatgagc
    10561 tgatttaaca aaaatttaac gcgaatttta acaaaatatt aacgtttaca atttcc
//
