Features (pLannotate 1.2.2; 32 found; start..end, strand, type, name):
     20..120     +  CDS            Rev (fragment): human immunodeficiency virus 1 (HIV-1) Rev protein; rev; enhances nuclear export of unspliced and incompletely spliced viral mRNAs
    139..255     +  misc_feature   cPPT/CTS: central polypurine tract and central termination sequence of HIV-1
    289..309     +  protein_bind   attB4: mutant version of attB; core recombination site for the Gateway® BP reaction BP Clonase™
    309..1520    +  promoter       UbC promoter: human ubiquitin C promoter
   1524..1542    -  protein_bind   attB5 (fragment): mutant version of attB; core recombination site for the Gateway® BP reaction BP Clonase™
   1557..2327    +  CDS            miniTurbo: N-terminally truncated mutant of the E. coli biotin ligase BioID engineered for improved catalytic efficiency (Branon et al., 2018)
   2376..2400    +  protein_bind   attB1: mutant version of attB; recombination site for the Gateway® BP reaction BP Clonase™
   2406..3560    +  CDS            CAMK1D: KCC1D_HUMAN - Also known as CAMKID. Experimental evidence at protein level: Swiss-Prot protein existence level 1. Calcium/calmodulin-dependent protein kinase that operates in the calcium-triggered CaMKK-CaMK1 signaling cascade and, upon calcium influx, activates CREB-dependent gene transcription, regulates calcium- mediated granulocyte function and respiratory burst and promotes basal dendritic growth of hippocampal neurons. In neutrophil cells, required for cytokine-induced proliferative responses and activation of the respiratory burst. Activates the transcription factor CREB1 in hippocampal
   3565..3589    -  protein_bind   attB2: mutant version of attB; recombination site for the Gateway® BP reaction BP Clonase™
   3619..4207    +  misc_feature   WPRE: woodchuck hepatitis virus posttranscriptional regulatory element
   4221..4720    +  promoter       PGK promoter: mouse phosphoglycerate kinase 1 promoter
   4741..5340    +  CDS            PuroR: puromycin N-acetyltransferase; pac from Streptomyces alboniger; confers resistance to puromycin
   5408..5545    +  CDS            nef (fragment): NEF_HV1LA - Experimental evidence at protein level: Swiss-Prot protein existence level 1. Extracellular Nef protein targets CD4(+) T-lymphocytes for apoptosis by interacting with CXCR4 surface receptors. From Human immunodeficiency virus type 1 group M subtype B (isolate Lai) (HIV-1).
   5531..5711    +  LTR            5' LTR (truncated): truncated 5' long terminal repeat (LTR) from HIV-1
   5783..5904    +  polyA_signal   SV40 poly(A) signal: SV40 polyadenylation signal
   5944..6079    +  rep_origin     SV40 ori: SV40 origin of replication
   6100..6118    -  promoter       T7 promoter: promoter for bacteriophage T7 RNA polymerase
   6126..6281    +  CDS            lacZα (fragment): LacZα fragment of β-galactosidase; lacZ fragment
   6286..6714    +  rep_origin     f1 ori (sequence partly withheld): f1 bacteriophage origin of replication; arrow indicates direction of (+) strand synthesis
   6767..6871    +  promoter       AmpR promoter: bla
   6872..7732    +  CDS            AmpR: β-lactamase; bla; confers resistance to ampicillin, carbenicillin, and related antibiotics
   7903..8491    +  rep_origin     ori: high-copy-number ColE1/pMB1/pBR322/pUC origin of replication
   8674..8766    +  CDS            lacI (fragment): lac repressor; lacI; The lac repressor binds to the lac operator to inhibit transcription in E. coli. This inhibition can be relieved by adding lactose or isopropyl-β-D-thiogalactopyranoside (IPTG).
   8779..8800    +  protein_bind   CAP binding site: CAP binding activates transcription in the presence of cAMP. E. coli catabolite activator protein
   8815..8845    +  promoter       lac promoter: promoter for the E. coli lac operon
   8853..8869    +  protein_bind   lac operator: The lac repressor binds to the lac operator to inhibit transcription in E. coli. This inhibition can be relieved by adding lactose or isopropyl-β-D-thiogalactopyranoside (IPTG). lac repressor encoded by lacI
   8914..8932    +  promoter       T3 promoter: promoter for bacteriophage T3 RNA polymerase
   8960..9186    +  promoter       RSV promoter: Rous sarcoma virus enhancer/promoter
   9187..9367    +  LTR            5' LTR (truncated): truncated 5' long terminal repeat (LTR) from HIV-1
   9414..9539    +  misc_feature   HIV-1 Ψ: packaging signal of human immunodeficiency virus type 1
   9523..9886    +  CDS            HIV-1 gag (fragment): gag protein from human immunodeficiency virus 1; gag
  10032..10265   +  misc_feature   RRE: The Rev response element (RRE) of HIV-1 allows for Rev-dependent mRNA export from the nucleus to the cytoplasm.
>Addgene plasmid #158167 | p663-UBC-miniTurbo-V5-CAMK1D_IDG-K | addgene full sequence | sequence record 328029 | Addgene NGS Result
TTCACCATTATCGTTTCAGACCCACCTCCCAACCCCGAGGGGACCCGACAGGCCCGAAGGAATAGAAGAA
GAAGGTGGAGAGAGAGACAGAGACAGATCCATTCGATTAGTGAACGGATCTCGACGGTATCGGTTAACTT
TTAAAAGAAAAGGGGGGATTGGGGGGTACAGTGCAGGGGAAAGAATAGTAGACATAATAGCAACAGACAT
ACAAACTAAAGAATTACAAAAACAAATTACAAAATTCAAAATTTTATCGTCCAGTGTGGTGGAATTCTGC
AGATATCACAACTTTGTATAGAAAAGTTGGCCTCCGCGCCGGGTTTTGGCGCCTCCCGCGGGCGCCCCCC
TCCTCACGGCGAGCGCTGCCACGTCAGACGAAGGGCGCAGCGAGCGTCCTGATCCTTCCGCCCGGACGCT
CAGGACAGCGGCCCGCTGCTCATAAGACTCGGCCTTAGAACCCCAGTATCAGCAGAAGGACATTTTAGGA
CGGGACTTGGGTGACTCTAGGGCACTGGTTTTCTTTCCAGAGAGCGGAACAGGCGAGGAAAAGTAGTCCC
TTCTCGGCGATTCTGCGGAGGGATCTCCGTGGGGCGGTGAACGCCGATGATTATATAAGGACGCGCCGGG
TGTGGCACAGCTAGTTCCGTCGCAGCCGGGATTTGGGTCGCGGTTCTTGTTTGTGGATCGCTGTGATCGT
CACTTGGTGAGTAGCGGGCTGCTGGGCTGGCCGGGGCTTTCGTGGCCGCCGGGCCGCTCGGTGGGACGGA
AGCGTGTGGAGAGACCGCCAAGGGCTGTAGTCTGGGTCCGCGAGCAAGGTTGCCCTGAACTGGGGGTTGG
GGGGAGCGCAGCAAAATGGCGGCTGTTCCCGAGTCTTGAATGGAAGACGCTTGTGAGGCGGGCTGTGAGG
TCGTTGAAACAAGGTGGGGGGCATGGTGGGCGGCAAGAACCCAAGGTCTTGAGGCCTTCGCTAATGCGGG
AAAGCTCTTATTCGGGTGAGATGGGCTGGGGCACCATCTGGGGACCCTGACGTGAAGTTTGTCACTGACT
GGAGAACTCGGTTTGTCGTCTGTTGCGGGGGCGGCAGTTATGGCGGTGCCGTTGGGCAGTGCACCCGTAC
CTTTGGGAGCGCGCGCCCTCGTCGTGTCGTGACGTCACCCGTTCTGTTGGCTTATAATGCAGGGTGGGGC
CACCTGCCGGTAGGTGTGCGGTAGGCTTTTCTCCGTCGCAGGACGCAGGGTTCGGGCCTAGGGTAGGCTC
TCCTGAATCGACAGGCGCCGGACCTCTGGTGAGGGGAGGGATAAGTGAGGCGTCAGTTTCTTTGGTCGGT
TTTATGTACCTATCTTCTTAAGTAGCTGAAGCTCCGGTTTTGAACTATGCGCTCGGGGTTGGCGAGTGTG
TTTTGTGAAGTTTTTTAGGCACCTTTTGAAATGTAATCATTTGGGTCAATATGTAATTTTCAGTGTTAGA
CTAGTAAATTGTCCGCTAAATTCTGGCCGTTTTTGGCTTTTTTGTTAGACGGCCAACTTTTGTATACAAA
GTGGGCCACCATGGGAATCCCGCTGCTGAACGCTAAACAGATTCTGGGACAGCTGGACGGCGGGAGCGTG
GCAGTCCTGCCTGTGGTCGACTCCACCAATCAGTACCTGCTGGATCGAATCGGCGAGCTGAAGAGTGGGG
ATGCTTGCATTGCAGAATATCAGCAGGCAGGGAGAGGAAGCAGAGGGAGGAAATGGTTCTCTCCTTTTGG
AGCTAACCTGTACCTGAGTATGTTTTGGCGCCTGAAGCGGGGACCAGCAGCAATCGGCCTGGGCCCGGTC
ATCGGAATTGTCATGGCAGAAGCGCTGCGAAAGCTGGGAGCAGACAAGGTGCGAGTCAAATGGCCCAATG
ACCTGTATCTGCAGGATAGAAAGCTGGCAGGCATCCTGGTGGAGCTGGCCGGAATAACAGGCGATGCTGC
ACAGATCGTCATTGGCGCCGGGATTAACGTGGCTATGAGGCGCGTGGAGGAAAGCGTGGTCAATCAGGGC
TGGATCACACTGCAGGAAGCAGGGATTAACCTGGACAGGAATACTCTGGCCGCTATGCTGATCCGAGAGC
TGCGGGCAGCCCTGGAACTGTTCGAGCAGGAAGGCCTGGCTCCATATCTGTCACGGTGGGAGAAGCTGGA
TAACTTCATCAATAGACCCGTGAAGCTGATCATTGGGGACAAAGAGATTTTCGGGATTAGCCGGGGGATT
GATAAACAGGGAGCCCTGCTGCTGGAACAGGACGGAGTTATCAAACCCTGGATGGGCGGAGAAATCAGTC
TGCGGTCTGCCGAAAAGGCTAGCGGCAAGCCCATCCCCAACCCCCTGCTGGGCCTGGACAGCACCACAAG
TTTGTACAAAAAAGCAGGCTCCACCATGGCCCGGGAGAACGGCGAGAGCAGCTCCTCCTGGAAAAAGCAA
GCTGAAGACATCAAGAAGATCTTCGAGTTCAAAGAGACCCTCGGAACCGGGGCCTTTTCCGAAGTGGTTT
TAGCTGAAGAGAAGGCAACTGGCAAGCTCTTTGCTGTGAAGTGTATCCCTAAGAAGGCGCTGAAGGGCAA
GGAAAGCAGCATAGAGAATGAGATAGCCGTCCTGAGAAAGATTAAGCATGAAAATATTGTTGCCCTGGAA
GACATTTATGAAAGCCCAAATCACCTGTACTTGGTCATGCAGCTGGTGTCCGGTGGAGAGCTGTTTGACC
GGATAGTGGAGAAGGGGTTTTATACAGAGAAGGATGCCAGCACTCTGATCCGCCAAGTCTTGGACGCCGT
GTACTATCTCCACAGAATGGGCATCGTCCACAGAGACCTCAAGCCCGAAAATCTCTTGTACTACAGTCAA
GATGAGGAGTCCAAAATAATGATCAGTGACTTTGGATTGTCAAAAATGGAGGGCAAAGGAGATGTGATGT
CCACTGCCTGTGGAACTCCAGGCTATGTCGCTCCTGAAGTCCTCGCCCAGAAACCTTACAGCAAAGCCGT
TGACTGCTGGTCCATCGGAGTGATTGCCTACATCTTGCTCTGCGGCTACCCTCCTTTTTATGATGAAAAT
GACTCCAAGCTCTTTGAGCAGATCCTCAAGGCGGAATATGAGTTTGACTCTCCCTACTGGGATGACATCT
CCGACTCTGCAAAAGACTTCATTCGGAACCTGATGGAGAAGGACCCGAATAAAAGATACACGTGTGAGCA
GGCAGCTCGGCACCCATGGATCGCTGGTGACACAGCCCTCAACAAAAACATCCACGAGTCCGTCAGCGCC
CAGATCCGGAAAAACTTTGCCAAGAGCAAATGGAGACAAGCATTTAATGCCACGGCCGTCGTGAGACATA
TGAGAAAACTACACCTCGGCAGCAGCCTGGACAGTTCAAATGCAAGTGTTTCGAGCAGCCTCAGTTTGGC
CAGCCAAAAAGACTGTCTGGCACCTTCCACGCTCTGTAGTTTCATTTCTTCTTCGTCGGGGGTCTCAGGA
GTTGGAGCCGAGCGGAGACCCAGGCCCACCACTGTGACGGCAGTGCACTCTGGAAGCAAGTAGGACCCAG
CTTTCTTGTACAAAGTGGTGATATCCAGCACAGTGGCGGCCGCTCGACAATCAACCTCTGGATTACAAAA
TTTGTGAAAGATTGACTGGTATTCTTAACTATGTTGCTCCTTTTACGCTATGTGGATACGCTGCTTTAAT
GCCTTTGTATCATGCTATTGCTTCCCGTATGGCTTTCATTTTCTCCTCCTTGTATAAATCCTGGTTGCTG
TCTCTTTATGAGGAGTTGTGGCCCGTTGTCAGGCAACGTGGCGTGGTGTGCACTGTGTTTGCTGACGCAA
CCCCCACTGGTTGGGGCATTGCCACCACCTGTCAGCTCCTTTCCGGGACTTTCGCTTTCCCCCTCCCTAT
TGCCACGGCGGAACTCATCGCCGCCTGCCTTGCCCGCTGCTGGACAGGGGCTCGGCTGTTGGGCACTGAC
AATTCCGTGGTGTTGTCGGGGAAGCTGACGTCCTTTCCATGGCTGCTCGCCTGTGTTGCCACCTGGATTC
TGCGCGGGACGTCCTTCTGCTACGTCCCTTCGGCCCTCAATCCAGCGGACCTTCCTTCCCGCGGCCTGCT
GCCGGCTCTGCGGCCTCTTCCGCGTCTTCGCCTTCGCCCTCAGACGAGTCGGATCTCCCTTTGGGCCGCC
TCCCCGCCTGGAATTCTACCGGGTAGGGGAGGCGCTTTTCCCAAGGCAGTCTGGAGCATGCGCTTTAGCA
GCCCCGCTGGGCACTTGGCGCTACACAAGTGGCCTCTGGCCTCGCACACATTCCACATCCACCGGTAGGC
GCCAACCGGCTCCGTTCTTTGGTGGCCCCTTCGCGCCACCTTCTACTCCTCCCCTAGTCAGGAAGTTCCC
CCCCGCCCCGCAGCTCGCGTCGTGCAGGACGTGACAAATGGAAGTAGCACGTCTCACTAGTCTCGTGCAG
ATGGACAGCACCGCTGAGCAATGGAAGCGGGTAGGCCTTTGGGGCAGCGGCCAATAGCAGCTTTGCTCCT
TCGCTTTCTGGGCTCAGAGGCTGGGAAGGGGTGGGTCCGGGGGCGGGCTCAGGGGCGGGCTCAGGGGCGG
GGCGGGCGCCCGAAGGTCCTCCGGAGGCCCGGCATTCTGCACGCTTCAAAAGCGCACGTCTGCCGCGCTG
TTCTCCTCTTCCTCATCTCCGGGCCTTTCGACCTGCAGCCCAAGCTTACCATGACCGAGTACAAGCCCAC
GGTGCGCCTCGCCACCCGCGACGACGTCCCCAGGGCCGTACGCACCCTCGCCGCCGCGTTCGCCGACTAC
CCCGCCACGCGCCACACCGTCGATCCGGACCGCCACATCGAGCGGGTCACCGAGCTGCAAGAACTCTTCC
TCACGCGCGTCGGGCTCGACATCGGCAAGGTGTGGGTCGCGGACGACGGCGCCGCGGTGGCGGTCTGGAC
CACGCCGGAGAGCGTCGAAGCGGGGGCGGTGTTCGCCGAGATCGGCCCGCGCATGGCCGAGTTGAGCGGT
TCCCGGCTGGCCGCGCAGCAACAGATGGAAGGCCTCCTGGCGCCGCACCGGCCCAAGGAGCCCGCGTGGT
TCCTGGCCACCGTCGGCGTCTCGCCCGACCACCAGGGCAAGGGTCTGGGCAGCGCCGTCGTGCTCCCCGG
AGTGGAGGCGGCCGAGCGCGCCGGGGTGCCCGCCTTCCTGGAGACCTCCGCGCCCCGCAACCTCCCCTTC
TACGAGCGGCTCGGCTTCACCGTCACCGCCGACGTCGAGGTGCCCGAAGGACCGCGCACCTGGTGCATGA
CCCGCAAGCCCGGTGCCTGACGCCCGCCCCACGACCCGCAGCGCCCGACCGAAAGGAGCGCACGACCCCA
TGCATCTCGAGGGCCCGGTACCTTTAAGACCAATGACTTACAAGGCAGCTGTAGATCTTAGCCACTTTTT
AAAAGAAAAGGGGGGACTGGAAGGGCTAGCTCACTCCCAACGAAGACAAGATCTGCTTTTTGCTTGTACT
GGGTCTCTCTGGTTAGACCAGATCTGAGCCTGGGAGCTCTCTGGCTAACTAGGGAACCCACTGCTTAAGC
CTCAATAAAGCTTGCCTTGAGTGCTTCAAGTAGTGTGTGCCCGTCTGTTGTGTGACTCTGGTAACTAGAG
ATCCCTCAGACCCTTTTAGTCAGTGTGGAAAATCTCTAGCAGTAGTAGTTCATGTCATCTTATTATTCAG
TATTTATAACTTGCAAAGAAATGAATATCAGAGAGTGAGAGGAACTTGTTTATTGCAGCTTATAATGGTT
ACAAATAAAGCAATAGCATCACAAATTTCACAAATAAAGCATTTTTTTCACTGCATTCTAGTTGTGGTTT
GTCCAAACTCATCAATGTATCTTATCATGTCTGGCTCTAGCTATCCCGCCCCTAACTCCGCCCATCCCGC
CCCTAACTCCGCCCAGTTCCGCCCATTCTCCGCCCCATGGCTGACTAATTTTTTTTATTTATGCAGAGGC
CGAGGCCGCCTCGGCCTCTGAGCTATTCCAGAAGTAGTGAGGAGGCTTTTTTGGAGGCCTAGGGACGTAC
CCAATTCGCCCTATAGTGAGTCGTATTACGCGCGCTCACTGGCCGTCGTTTTACAACGTCGTGACTGGGA
AAACCCTGGCGTTACCCAACTTAATCGCCTTGCAGCACATCCCCCTTTCGCCAGCTGGCGTAATAGCGAA
GAGGCCCGCACCGATCGCCCTTCCCAACAGTTGCGCAGCCTGAATGGCGAATGGG
[124 nt withheld, positions 6286-6409]
C
[91 nt withheld, positions 6411-6501]
A
[49 nt withheld, positions 6503-6551]
CCTTTGACGTTGGAGTCCACGTTCTTTAATAGTGGACTCTTGTTCCAAACTGGAACAACACTCAACCCTA
TCTCGGTCTATTCTTTTGATTTATAAGGGATTTTGCCGATTTCGGCCTATTGGTTAAAAAATGAGCTGAT
TTAACAAAAATTTAACGCGAATTTTAACAAAATATTAACGCTTACAATTTAGGTGGCACTTTTCGGGGAA
ATGTGCGCGGAACCCCTATTTGTTTATTTTTCTAAATACATTCAAATATGTATCCGCTCATGAGACAATA
ACCCTGATAAATGCTTCAATAATATTGAAAAAGGAAGAGTATGAGTATTCAACATTTCCGTGTCGCCCTT
ATTCCCTTTTTTGCGGCATTTTGCCTTCCTGTTTTTGCTCACCCAGAAACGCTGGTGAAAGTAAAAGATG
CTGAAGATCAGTTGGGTGCACGAGTGGGTTACATCGAACTGGATCTCAACAGCGGTAAGATCCTTGAGAG
TTTTCGCCCCGAAGAACGTTTTCCAATGATGAGCACTTTTAAAGTTCTGCTATGTGGCGCGGTATTATCC
CGTATTGACGCCGGGCAAGAGCAACTCGGTCGCCGCATACACTATTCTCAGAATGACTTGGTTGAGTACT
CACCAGTCACAGAAAAGCATCTTACGGATGGCATGACAGTAAGAGAATTATGCAGTGCTGCCATAACCAT
GAGTGATAACACTGCGGCCAACTTACTTCTGACAACGATCGGAGGACCGAAGGAGCTAACCGCTTTTTTG
CACAACATGGGGGATCATGTAACTCGCCTTGATCGTTGGGAACCGGAGCTGAATGAAGCCATACCAAACG
ACGAGCGTGACACCACGATGCCTGTAGCAATGGCAACAACGTTGCGCAAACTATTAACTGGCGAACTACT
TACTCTAGCTTCCCGGCAACAATTAATAGACTGGATGGAGGCGGATAAAGTTGCAGGACCACTTCTGCGC
TCGGCCCTTCCGGCTGGCTGGTTTATTGCTGATAAATCTGGAGCCGGTGAGCGTGGGTCTCGCGGTATCA
TTGCAGCACTGGGGCCAGATGGTAAGCCCTCCCGTATCGTAGTTATCTACACGACGGGGAGTCAGGCAAC
TATGGATGAACGAAATAGACAGATCGCTGAGATAGGTGCCTCACTGATTAAGCATTGGTAACTGTCAGAC
CAAGTTTACTCATATATACTTTAGATTGATTTAAAACTTCATTTTTAATTTAAAAGGATCTAGGTGAAGA
TCCTTTTTGATAATCTCATGACCAAAATCCCTTAACGTGAGTTTTCGTTCCACTGAGCGTCAGACCCCGT
AGAAAAGATCAAAGGATCTTCTTGAGATCCTTTTTTTCTGCGCGTAATCTGCTGCTTGCAAACAAAAAAA
CCACCGCTACCAGCGGTGGTTTGTTTGCCGGATCAAGAGCTACCAACTCTTTTTCCGAAGGTAACTGGCT
TCAGCAGAGCGCAGATACCAAATACTGTTCTTCTAGTGTAGCCGTAGTTAGGCCACCACTTCAAGAACTC
TGTAGCACCGCCTACATACCTCGCTCTGCTAATCCTGTTACCAGTGGCTGCTGCCAGTGGCGATAAGTCG
TGTCTTACCGGGTTGGACTCAAGACGATAGTTACCGGATAAGGCGCAGCGGTCGGGCTGAACGGGGGGTT
CGTGCACACAGCCCAGCTTGGAGCGAACGACCTACACCGAACTGAGATACCTACAGCGTGAGCTATGAGA
AAGCGCCACGCTTCCCGAAGGGAGAAAGGCGGACAGGTATCCGGTAAGCGGCAGGGTCGGAACAGGAGAG
CGCACGAGGGAGCTTCCAGGGGGAAACGCCTGGTATCTTTATAGTCCTGTCGGGTTTCGCCACCTCTGAC
TTGAGCGTCGATTTTTGTGATGCTCGTCAGGGGGGCGGAGCCTATGGAAAAACGCCAGCAACGCGGCCTT
TTTACGGTTCCTGGCCTTTTGCTGGCCTTTTGCTCACATGTTCTTTCCTGCGTTATCCCCTGATTCTGTG
GATAACCGTATTACCGCCTTTGAGTGAGCTGATACCGCTCGCCGCAGCCGAACGACCGAGCGCAGCGAGT
CAGTGAGCGAGGAAGCGGAAGAGCGCCCAATACGCAAACCGCCTCTCCCCGCGCGTTGGCCGATTCATTA
ATGCAGCTGGCACGACAGGTTTCCCGACTGGAAAGCGGGCAGTGAGCGCAACGCAATTAATGTGAGTTAG
CTCACTCATTAGGCACCCCAGGCTTTACACTTTATGCTTCCGGCTCGTATGTTGTGTGGAATTGTGAGCG
GATAACAATTTCACACAGGAAACAGCTATGACCATGATTACGCCAAGCGCGCAATTAACCCTCACTAAAG
GGAACAAAAGCTGGAGCTGCAAGCTTAATGTAGTCTTATGCAATACTCTTGTAGTCTTGCAACATGGTAA
CGATGAGTTAGCAACATGCCTTACAAGGAGAGAAAAAGCACCGTGCATGCCGATTGGTGGAAGTAAGGTG
GTACGATCGTGCCTTATTAGGAAGGCAACAGACGGGTCTGACATGGATTGGACGAACCACTGAATTGCCG
CATTGCAGAGATATTGTATTTAAGTGCCTAGCTCGATACATAAACGGGTCTCTCTGGTTAGACCAGATCT
GAGCCTGGGAGCTCTCTGGCTAACTAGGGAACCCACTGCTTAAGCCTCAATAAAGCTTGCCTTGAGTGCT
TCAAGTAGTGTGTGCCCGTCTGTTGTGTGACTCTGGTAACTAGAGATCCCTCAGACCCTTTTAGTCAGTG
TGGAAAATCTCTAGCAGTGGCGCCCGAACAGGGACTTGAAAGCGAAAGGGAAACCAGAGGAGCTCTCTCG
ACGCAGGACTCGGCTTGCTGAAGCGCGCACGGCAAGAGGCGAGGGGCGGCGACTGGTGAGTACGCCAAAA
ATTTTGACTAGCGGAGGCTAGAAGGAGAGAGATGGGTGCGAGAGCGTCAGTATTAAGCGGGGGAGAATTA
GATCGCGATGGGAAAAAATTCGGTTAAGGCCAGGGGGAAAGAAAAAATATAAATTAAAACATATAGTATG
GGCAAGCAGGGAGCTAGAACGATTCGCAGTTAATCCTGGCCTGTTAGAAACATCAGAAGGCTGTAGACAA
ATACTGGGACAGCTACAACCATCCCTTCAGACAGGATCAGAAGAACTTAGATCATTATATAATACAGTAG
CAACCCTCTATTGTGTGCATCAAAGGATAGAGATAAAAGACACCAAGGAAGCTTTAGACAAGATAGAGGA
AGAGCAAAACAAAAGTAAGACCACCGCACAGCAAGCGGCCGCTGATCTTCAGACCTGGAGGAGGAGATAT
GAGGGACAATTGGAGAAGTGAATTATATAAATATAAAGTAGTAAAAATTGAACCATTAGGAGTAGCACCC
ACCAAGGCAAAGAGAAGAGTGGTGCAGAGAGAAAAAAGAGCAGTGGGAATAGGAGCTTTGTTCCTTGGGT
TCTTGGGAGCAGCAGGAAGCACTATGGGCGCAGCGTCAATGACGCTGACGGTACAGGCCAGACAATTATT
GTCTGGTATAGTGCAGCAGCAGAACAATTTGCTGAGGGCTATTGAGGCGCAACAGCATCTGTTGCAACTC
ACAGTCTGGGGCATCAAGCAGCTCCAGGCAAGAATCCTGGCTGTGGAAAGATACCTAAAGGATCAACAGC
TCCTGGGGATTTGGGGTTGCTCTGGAAAACTCATTTGCACCACTGCTGTGCCTTGGAATGCTAGTTGGAG
TAATAAATCTCTGGAACAGATTTGGAATCACACGACCTGGATGGAGTGGGACAGAGAAATTAACAATTAC
ACAAGCTTAATACACTCCTTAATTGAAGAATCGCAAAACCAGCAAGAAAAGAATGAACAAGAATTATTGG
AATTAGATAAATGGGCAAGTTTGTGGAATTGGTTTAACATAACAAATTGGCTGTGGTATATAAAATTATT
CATAATGATAGTAGGAGGCTTGGTAGGTTTAAGAATAGTTTTTGCTGTACTTTCTATAGTGAATAGAGTT
AGGCAGGGATA
